>Addgene plasmid #193245 | Lenti-sgTnr#2/Cre | addgene full sequence | sequence record 379578 | Addgene NGS Result
GACATTGATTATTGACTAGTTATTAATAGTAATCAATTACGGGGTCATTAGTTCATAGCCCATATATGGA
GTTCCGCGTTACATAACTTACGGTAAATGGCCCGCCTGGCTGACCGCCCAACGACCCCCGCCCATTGACG
TCAATAATGACGTATGTTCCCATAGTAACGCCAATAGGGACTTTCCATTGACGTCAATGGGTGGAGTATT
TACGGTAAACTGCCCACTTGGCAGTACATCAAGTGTATCATATGCCAAGTACGCCCCCTATTGACGTCAA
TGACGGTAAATGGCCCGCCTGGCATTATGCCCAGTACATGACCTTATGGGACTTTCCTACTTGGCAGTAC
ATCTACGTATTAGTCATCGCTATTACCATGGTGATGCGGTTTTGGCAGTACATCAATGGGCGTGGATAGC
GGTTTGACTCACGGGGATTTCCAAGTCTCCACCCCATTGACGTCAATGGGAGTTTGTTTTGGCACCAAAA
TCAACGGGACTTTCCAAAATGTCGTAACAACTCCGCCCCATTGACGCAAATGGGCGGTAGGCGTGTACGG
TGGGAGGTCTATATAAGCAGCGCGTTTTGCCTGTACTGGGTCTCTCTGGTTAGACCAGATCTGAGCCTGG
GAGCTCTCTGGCTAACTAGGGAACCCACTGCTTAAGCCTCAATAAAGCTTGCCTTGAGTGCTTCAAGTAG
TGTGTGCCCGTCTGTTGTGTGACTCTGGTAACTAGAGATCCCTCAGACCCTTTTAGTCAGTGTGGAAAAT
CTCTAGCAGTGGCGCCCGAACAGGGACTTGAAAGCGAAAGGGAAACCAGAGGAGCTCTCTCGACGCAGGA
CTCGGCTTGCTGAAGCGCGCACGGCAAGAGGCGAGGGGCGGCGACTGGTGAGTACGCCAAAAATTTTGAC
TAGCGGAGGCTAGAAGGAGAGAGATGGGTGCGAGAGCGTCAGTATTAAGCGGGGGAGAATTAGATCGCGA
TGGGAAAAAATTCGGTTAAGGCCAGGGGGAAAGAAAAAATATAAATTAAAACATATAGTATGGGCAAGCA
GGGAGCTAGAACGATTCGCAGTTAATCCTGGCCTGTTAGAAACATCAGAAGGCTGTAGACAAATACTGGG
ACAGCTACAACCATCCCTTCAGACAGGATCAGAAGAACTTAGATCATTATATAATACAGTAGCAACCCTC
TATTGTGTGCATCAAAGGATAGAGATAAAAGACACCAAGGAAGCTTTAGACAAGATAGAGGAAGAGCAAA
ACAAAAGTAAGACCACCGCACAGCAAGCGGCCGGCCGCTGATCTTCAGACCTGGAGGAGGAGATATGAGG
GACAATTGGAGAAGTGAATTATATAAATATAAAGTAGTAAAAATTGAACCATTAGGAGTAGCACCCACCA
AGGCAAAGAGAAGAGTGGTGCAGAGAGAAAAAAGAGCAGTGGGAATAGGAGCTTTGTTCCTTGGGTTCTT
GGGAGCAGCAGGAAGCACTATGGGCGCAGCGTCAATGACGCTGACGGTACAGGCCAGACAATTATTGTCT
GGTATAGTGCAGCAGCAGAACAATTTGCTGAGGGCTATTGAGGCGCAACAGCATCTGTTGCAACTCACAG
TCTGGGGCATCAAGCAGCTCCAGGCAAGAATCCTGGCTGTGGAAAGATACCTAAAGGATCAACAGCTCCT
GGGGATTTGGGGTTGCTCTGGAAAACTCATTTGCACCACTGCTGTGCCTTGGAATGCTAGTTGGAGTAAT
AAATCTCTGGAACAGATTTGGAATCACACGACCTGGATGGAGTGGGACAGAGAAATTAACAATTACACAA
GCTTAATACACTCCTTAATTGAAGAATCGCAAAACCAGCAAGAAAAGAATGAACAAGAATTATTGGAATT
AGATAAATGGGCAAGTTTGTGGAATTGGTTTAACATAACAAATTGGCTGTGGTATATAAAATTATTCATA
ATGATAGTAGGAGGCTTGGTAGGTTTAAGAATAGTTTTTGCTGTACTTTCTATAGTGAATAGAGTTAGGC
AGGGATATTCACCATTATCGTTTCAGACCCACCTCCCAACCCCGAGGGGACCCGACAGGCCCGAAGGAAT
AGAAGAAGAAGGTGGAGAGAGAGACAGAGACAGATCCATTCGATTAGTGAACGGATCGGCACTGCGTGCG
CCAATTCTGCAGACAAATGGCAGTATTCATCCACAATTTTAAAAGAAAAGGGGGGATTGGGGGGTACAGT
GCAGGGGAAAGAATAGTAGACATAATAGCAACAGACATACAAACTAAAGAATTACAAAAACAAATTACAA
AAATTCAAAATTTTCGGGTTTATTACAGGGACAGCAGAGATCCAGTTTGGTTAGTACCGGGCCCGCTCTA
GCCCTGCAGGAACTGTTTAAACTGTGAGGGCCTATTTCCCATGATTCCTTCATATTTGCATATACGATAC
AAGGCTGTTAGAGAGATAATTGGAATTAATTTGACTGTAAACACAAAGATATTAGTACAAAATACGTGAC
GTAGAAAGTAATAATTTCTTGGGTAGTTTGCAGTTTTAAAATTATGTTTTAAAATGGACTATCATATGCT
TACCGTAACTTGAAAGTATTTCGATTTCTTGGCTTTATATATCTTGTGGAAAGGACCAAACACCGCCTGG
GAAGAGCTTGCACATGTTTAAGAGCTATGCTGGAAACAGCATAGCAAGTTTAAATAAGGCTAGTCCGTTA
TCAACTTGAAAAAGTGGCACCGAGTCGGTGCTTTTTTGTTTGGCGCGCCTATGGCTTAATTAACATGGCG
GCCGCATTCTACCGGGTAGGGGAGGCGCTTTTCCCAAGGCAGTCTGGAGCATGCGCTTTAGCAGCCCCGC
TGGGCACTTGGCGCTACACAAGTGGCCTCTGGCCTCGCACACATTCCACATCCACCGGTAGGCGCCAACC
GGCTCCGTTCTTTGGTGGCCCCTTCGCGCCACCTTCTACTCCTCCCCTAGTCAGGAAGTTCCCCCCCGCC
CCGCAGCTCGCGTCGTGCAGGACGTGACAAATGGAAGTAGCACGTCTCACTAGTCTCGTGCAGATGGACA
GCACCGCTGAGCAATGGAAGCGGGTAGGCCTTTGGGGCAGCGGCCAATAGCAGCTTTGCTCCTTCGCTTT
CTGGGCTCAGAGGCTGGGAAGGGGTGGGTCCGGGGGCGGGCTCAGGGGCGGGCTCAGGGGCGGGGCGGGC
GCCCGAAGGTCCTCCGGAGGCCCGGCATTCTGCACGCTTCAAAAGCGCACGTCTGCCGCGCTGTTCTCCT
CTTCCTCATCTCCGGGACCCGGGATGCCCAAGAAGAAGAGGAAGGTGTCCAATTTACTGACCGTACACCA
AAATTTGCCTGCATTACCGGTCGATGCAACGAGTGATGAGGTTCGCAAGAACCTGATGGACATGTTCAGG
GATCGCCAGGCGTTTTCTGAGCATACCTGGAAAATGCTTCTGTCCGTTTGCCGGTCGTGGGCGGCATGGT
GCAAGTTGAATAACCGGAAATGGTTTCCCGCAGAACCTGAAGATGTTCGCGATTATCTTCTATATCTTCA
GGCGCGCGGTCTGGCAGTAAAAACTATCCAGCAACATTTGGGCCAGCTAAACATGCTTCATCGTCGGTCC
GGGCTGCCACGACCAAGTGACAGCAATGCTGTTTCACTGGTTATGCGGCGGATCCGAAAAGAAAACGTTG
ATGCCGGTGAACGTGCAAAACAGGCTCTAGCGTTCGAACGCACTGATTTCGACCAGGTTCGTTCACTCAT
GGAAAATAGCGATCGCTGCCAGGATATACGTAATCTGGCATTTCTGGGGATTGCTTATAACACCCTGTTA
CGTATAGCCGAAATTGCCAGGATCAGGGTTAAAGATATCTCACGTACTGACGGTGGGAGAATGTTAATCC
ATATTGGCAGAACGAAAACGCTGGTTAGCACCGCAGGTGTAGAGAAGGCACTTAGCCTGGGGGTAACTAA
ACTGGTCGAGCGATGGATTTCCGTCTCTGGTGTAGCTGATGATCCGAATAACTACCTGTTTTGCCGGGTC
AGAAAAAATGGTGTTGCCGCGCCATCTGCCACCAGCCAGCTATCAACTCGCGCCCTGGAAGGGATTTTTG
AAGCAACTCATCGATTGATTTACGGCGCTAAGGATGACTCTGGTCAGAGATACCTGGCCTGGTCTGGACA
CAGTGCCCGTGTCGGAGCCGCGCGAGATATGGCCCGCGCTGGAGTTTCAATACCGGAGATCATGCAAGCT
GGTGGCTGGACCAATGTAAATATTGTCATGAACTATATCCGTAACCTGGATAGTGAAACAGGGGCAATGG
TGCGCCTGCTGGAAGATGGCGATTAGCCATGTTTAAGGGTTCCGGTTCCACTAGGTACAATTCGATATCA
AGCTTATCGATAATCAACCTCTGGATTACAAAATTTGTGAAAGATTGACTGGTATTCTTAACTATGTTGC
TCCTTTTACGCTATGTGGATACGCTGCTTTAATGCCTTTGTATCATGCTATTGCTTCCCGTATGGCTTTC
ATTTTCTCCTCCTTGTATAAATCCTGGTTGCTGTCTCTTTATGAGGAGTTGTGGCCCGTTGTCAGGCAAC
GTGGCGTGGTGTGCACTGTGTTTGCTGACGCAACCCCCACTGGTTGGGGCATTGCCACCACCTGTCAGCT
CCTTTCCGGGACTTTCGCTTTCCCCCTCCCTATTGCCACGGCGGAACTCATCGCCGCCTGCCTTGCCCGC
TGCTGGACAGGGGCTCGGCTGTTGGGCACTGACAATTCCGTGGTGTTGTCGGGGAAATCATCGTCCTTTC
CTTGGCTGCTCGCCTGTGTTGCCACCTGGATTCTGCGCGGGACGTCCTTCTGCTACGTCCCTTCGGCCCT
CAATCCAGCGGACCTTCCTTCCCGCGGCCTGCTGCCGGCTCTGCGGCCTCTTCCGCGTCTTCGCCTTCGC
CCTCAGACGAGTCGGATCTCCCTTTGGGCCGCCTCCCCGCATCGATACCGTCGACCTCGATCGAGACCTA
GAAAAACATGGAGCAATCACAAGTAGCAATACAGCAGCTACCAATGCTGATTGTGCCTGGCTAGAAGCAC
AAGAGGAGGAGGAGGTGGGTTTTCCAGTCACACCTCAGGTACCTTTAAGACCAATGACTTACAAGGCAGC
TGTAGATCTTAGCCACTTTTTAAAAGAAAAGGGGGGACTGGAAGGGCTAATTCACTCCCAACGAAGACAA
GATATCCTTGATCTGTGGATCTACCACACACAAGGCTACTTCCCTGATTGGCAGAACTACACACCAGGGC
CAGGGATCAGATATCCACTGACCTTTGGATGGTGCTACAAGCTAGTACCAGTTGAGCAAGAGAAGGTAGA
AGAAGCCAATGAAGGAGAGAACACCCGCTTGTTACACCCTGTGAGCCTGCATGGGATGGATGACCCGGAG
AGAGAAGTATTAGAGTGGAGGTTTGACAGCCGCCTAGCATTTCATCACATGGCCCGAGAGCTGCATCCGG
ACTGTACTGGGTCTCTCTGGTTAGACCAGATCTGAGCCTGGGAGCTCTCTGGCTAACTAGGGAACCCACT
GCTTAAGCCTCAATAAAGCTTGCCTTGAGTGCTTCAAGTAGTGTGTGCCCGTCTGTTGTGTGACTCTGGT
AACTAGAGATCCCTCAGACCCTTTTAGTCAGTGTGGAAAATCTCTAGCAGCATGTGAGCAAAAGGCCAGC
AAAAGGCCAGGAACCGTAAAAAGGCCGCGTTGCTGGCGTTTTTCCATAGGCTCCGCCCCCCTGACGAGCA
TCACAAAAATCGACGCTCAAGTCAGAGGTGGCGAAACCCGACAGGACTATAAAGATACCAGGCGTTTCCC
CCTGGAAGCTCCCTCGTGCGCTCTCCTGTTCCGACCCTGCCGCTTACCGGATACCTGTCCGCCTTTCTCC
CTTCGGGAAGCGTGGCGCTTTCTCATAGCTCACGCTGTAGGTATCTCAGTTCGGTGTAGGTCGTTCGCTC
CAAGCTGGGCTGTGTGCACGAACCCCCCGTTCAGCCCGACCGCTGCGCCTTATCCGGTAACTATCGTCTT
GAGTCCAACCCGGTAAGACACGACTTATCGCCACTGGCAGCAGCCACTGGTAACAGGATTAGCAGAGCGA
GGTATGTAGGCGGTGCTACAGAGTTCTTGAAGTGGTGGCCTAACTACGGCTACACTAGAAGAACAGTATT
TGGTATCTGCGCTCTGCTGAAGCCAGTTACCTTCGGAAAAAGAGTTGGTAGCTCTTGATCCGGCAAACAA
ACCACCGCTGGTAGCGGTGGTTTTTTTGTTTGCAAGCAGCAGATTACGCGCAGAAAAAAAGGATCTCAAG
AAGATCCTTTGATCTTTTCTACGGGGTCTGACGCTCAGTGGAACGAAAACTCACGTTAAGGGATTTTGGT
CATGAGATTATCAAAAAGGATCTTCACCTAGATCCTTTTAAATTAAAAATGAAGTTTTAAATCAATCTAA
AGTATATATGAGTAAACTTGGTCTGACAGTTACCAATGCTTAATCAGTGAGGCACCTATCTCAGCGATCT
GTCTATTTCGTTCATCCATAGTTGCCTGACTCCCCGTCGTGTAGATAACTACGATACGGGAGGGCTTACC
ATCTGGCCCCAGTGCTGCAATGATACCGCGAGACCCACGCTCACCGGCTCCAGATTTATCAGCAATAAAC
CAGCCAGCCGGAAGGGCCGAGCGCAGAAGTGGTCCTGCAACTTTATCCGCCTCCATCCAGTCTATTAATT
GTTGCCGGGAAGCTAGAGTAAGTAGTTCGCCAGTTAATAGTTTGCGCAACGTTGTTGCCATTGCTACAGG
CATCGTGGTGTCACGCTCGTCGTTTGGTATGGCTTCATTCAGCTCCGGTTCCCAACGATCAAGGCGAGTT
ACATGATCCCCCATGTTGTGCAAAAAAGCGGTTAGCTCCTTCGGTCCTCCGATCGTTGTCAGAAGTAAGT
TGGCCGCAGTGTTATCACTCATGGTTATGGCAGCACTGCATAATTCTCTTACTGTCATGCCATCCGTAAG
ATGCTTTTCTGTGACTGGTGAGTACTCAACCAAGTCATTCTGAGAATAGTGTATGCGGCGACCGAGTTGC
TCTTGCCCGGCGTCAATACGGGATAATACCGCGCCACATAGCAGAACTTTAAAAGTGCTCATCATTGGAA
AACGTTCTTCGGGGCGAAAACTCTCAAGGATCTTACCGCTGTTGAGATCCAGTTCGATGTAACCCACTCG
TGCACCCAACTGATCTTCAGCATCTTTTACTTTCACCAGCGTTTCTGGGTGAGCAAAAACAGGAAGGCAA
AATGCCGCAAAAAAGGGAATAAGGGCGACACGGAAATGTTGAATACTCATACTCTTCCTTTTTCAATATT
ATTGAAGCATTTATCAGGGTTATTGTCTCATGAGCGGATACATATTTGAATGTATTTAGAAAAATAAACA
AATAGGGGTTCCGCGCACATTTCCCCGAAAAGTGCCACCTGACGTCGACGGATCGGGAGATCTCCCGATC
CCCTATGGTGCACTCTCAGTACAATCTGCTCTGATGCCGCATAGTTAAGCCAGTATCTGCTCCCTGCTTG
TGTGTTGGAGGTCGCTGAGTAGTGCGCGAGCAAAATTTAAGCTACAACAAGGCAAGGCTTGACCGACAAT
TGCATGAAGAATCTGCTTAGGGTTAGGCGTTTTGCGCTGCTTCGCGATGTACGGGCCAGATATACGCGTT
Features (pLannotate 1.2.2; 21 found; start..end, strand, type, name):
      1..380     +  enhancer       CMV enhancer: human cytomegalovirus immediate early enhancer
    381..580     +  promoter       CMV promoter: human cytomegalovirus (CMV) immediate early promoter
    598..778     +  LTR            5' LTR (truncated): truncated 5' long terminal repeat (LTR) from HIV-1
    825..950     +  misc_feature   HIV-1 Ψ: packaging signal of human immunodeficiency virus type 1
    934..1272    +  CDS            HIV-1 gag (fragment): gag protein from human immunodeficiency virus 1; gag
   1447..1680    +  misc_feature   RRE: The Rev response element (RRE) of HIV-1 allows for Rev-dependent mRNA export from the nucleus to the cytoplasm.
   2057..2157    +  CDS            Rev (fragment): human immunodeficiency virus 1 (HIV-1) Rev protein; rev; enhances nuclear export of unspliced and incompletely spliced viral mRNAs
   2207..2324    +  misc_feature   cPPT/CTS: central polypurine tract and central termination sequence of HIV-1
   2406..2646    +  promoter       U6 promoter: RNA polymerase III promoter for human U6 snRNA
   2694..2761    +  misc_RNA       tracrRNA (fragment): trans-activating CRISPR RNA for the Streptococcus pyogenes CRISPR/Cas9 system
   2814..3306    +  promoter       PGK promoter: mouse phosphoglycerate kinase 1 promoter
   3336..4366    +  CDS            Cre (fragment): site-specific recombinase Cre is a site-specific recombinase from bacteriophage P1. Recombination occurs at loxP sequences.
   4399..4422    +  misc_feature   MCS (fragment): pBluescript multiple cloning site
   4422..5010    +  misc_feature   WPRE: woodchuck hepatitis virus posttranscriptional regulatory element
   5011..5030    +  misc_feature   MCS (fragment): pBluescript multiple cloning site
   5032..5532    +  CDS            nef (fragment): NEF_HV1LA - Experimental evidence at protein level: Swiss-Prot protein existence level 1. Extracellular Nef protein targets CD4(+) T-lymphocytes for apoptosis by interacting with CXCR4 surface receptors. From Human immunodeficiency virus type 1 group M subtype B (isolate Lai) (HIV-1).
   5539..5719    +  LTR            5' LTR (truncated): truncated 5' long terminal repeat (LTR) from HIV-1
   5781..6369    -  rep_origin     ori: high-copy-number ColE1/pMB1/pBR322/pUC origin of replication
   6540..7400    -  CDS            AmpR: β-lactamase; bla; confers resistance to ampicillin, carbenicillin, and related antibiotics
   7401..7505    -  promoter       AmpR promoter: bla
   7564..7616    -  misc_feature   bom (fragment): basis of mobility region from pBR322
