[The description below was written by a language model from this plasmid's Addgene catalogue record and pLannotate feature annotations shown in this document.]
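Description:
Lenti-sgTnr#2/Cre is an HIV-1-derived lentiviral transfer plasmid of 7,770 nt built on the pLL3.3 backbone. It delivers two functions from a single provirus: a CRISPR guide RNA against the mouse Tnr (tenascin-R) gene and Cre recombinase. In bacteria it is maintained through a high-copy ColE1/pUC-type origin and selected with ampicillin via the β-lactamase gene. The annotation also picks up a fragment of the pBR322 bom region.

Viral genomic RNA is transcribed in packaging cells from a CMV enhancer/promoter fused to a truncated 5' LTR. This is followed by the Ψ packaging signal with adjoining gag fragment, the Rev response element for Rev-dependent nuclear export, and the cPPT/CTS, which aids nuclear import of the reverse-transcribed genome. Downstream, a human U6 RNA polymerase III promoter drives the 20-nt Tnr-targeting spacer joined to a Streptococcus pyogenes Cas9 guide scaffold, which the annotation labels as a tracrRNA fragment. A separate mouse PGK promoter then drives the Cre coding sequence, followed by a WPRE to enhance transcript stability and expression. The cassette ends with a nef-derived fragment and a truncated 3' LTR. No Cas9 gene and no mammalian drug-selection marker appear in the feature table, so Cas9 must be supplied by the target cells or animal.

This design suits mouse models carrying Cre-dependent alleles. Cre recombines loxP-flanked sequences in transduced cells while the sgRNA directs disruption of Tnr in those same cells. The associated publication describes a multiplexed in vivo approach for identifying driver genes in small cell lung cancer, which suggests that this plasmid served as one of several guide-bearing vectors for testing candidate genes.
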