Addgene plasmid #193245: Lenti-sgTnr#2/Cre
Purpose: Lentiviral vector expressing Cre recombinase (driven by mPGK promoter) and an sgRNA against the mouse Tnr gene
Depositing lab: Julien Sage. Depositing organization: Stanford University. Publication: A multiplexed in vivo approach to identify driver genes in small cell lung cancer. Lee MC, Cai H, Murray CW, Li C, Shue YT, Andrejka L, He AL, Holzem AME, Drainas AP, Ko JH, Coles GL, Kong C, Zhu S, Zhu C, Wang J, van de Rijn M, Petrov DA, Winslow MM, Sage J. Cell Rep. 2023 Jan 13;42(1):111990. doi: 10.1016/j.celrep.2023.111990. PubMed 36640300.
Backbone
  Vector backbone: pLL3.3
  Vector type: Mammalian Expression, Lentiviral, CRISPR
Growth in bacteria
  Bacterial resistance: Ampicillin, 100 μg/mL
  Growth temperature: 37°C
  Growth strain: NEB Stable
  Copy number: High Copy
Gene/Insert
  Gene/Insert name: sgTnr#2
  gRNA/shRNA sequence: CCTGGGAAGAGCTTGCACAT
  Species: M. musculus (mouse)
  Insert size (bp): 20
  Entrez Gene: Tnr (a.k.a. J1-tenascin, TN-R, janusin, restrictin)
  Promoter: U6
  Cloning method: Restriction Enzyme; 5′ cloning site Unknown (unknown if destroyed); 3′ cloning site Unknown (unknown if destroyed)
Terms and licenses: Academic/Nonprofit Terms; Industry Terms: Not Available to Industry
Depositor comments: Please visit https://www.biorxiv.org/content/10.1101/2022.03.28.485708v1 for bioRxiv preprint.
How to cite: Lenti-sgTnr#2/Cre was a gift from Julien Sage (Addgene plasmid # 193245 ; http://n2t.net/addgene:193245 ; RRID:Addgene_193245)
